Addgene plasmid #164854: p246 eSpCas9_2gRNAs_mH11
Purpose: gRNA vector for targeting mouse H11 locus
Depositing lab: Philip Jordan. Depositing organization: Johns Hopkins School of Public Health. Publication: Adaptation of the AID system for stem cell and transgenic mouse research. Pryzhkova MV, Xu MJ, Jordan PW. Stem Cell Res. 2020 Nov 5;49:102078. doi: 10.1016/j.scr.2020.102078. PubMed 33202307.
Backbone
  Vector backbone: eSpCas9(1.1) Addgene #71814
  Backbone manufacturer: eSpCas9(1.1) Addgene #71814
  Total vector size (bp): 8936
  Vector type: Mammalian Expression
  Selectable markers: None
Growth in bacteria
  Bacterial resistance: Ampicillin, 100 μg/mL
  Growth temperature: 37°C
  Growth strain: DH5alpha
  Copy number: High Copy
Gene/Insert
  Gene/Insert name: gRNAs for targeting mouse H11 locus
  Promoter: U6
  Cloning method: Restriction Enzyme; 5′ cloning site BbsI and BsaI (destroyed during cloning); 3′ cloning site BbsI and BsaI (destroyed during cloning)
  Sequencing primers: 5′ cgtgacgtagaaagtaataatt; 3′ gtccctattggcgttactat
Resource information
  A portion of this plasmid was derived from a plasmid made by: Additional gRNA block was cut and cloned from Addgene #64073 pX333 into Addgene #71814 eSpCas9(1.1) using restriction enzymes XbaI and KpnI
Terms and licenses: Academic/Nonprofit Terms; Industry Terms: Not Available to Industry
How to cite: p246 eSpCas9_2gRNAs_mH11 was a gift from Philip Jordan (Addgene plasmid # 164854 ; http://n2t.net/addgene:164854 ; RRID:Addgene_164854)
