[The description below was written by a language model from this plasmid's Addgene catalogue record and pLannotate feature annotations shown in this document.]
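Description:
p246 eSpCas9_2gRNAs_mH11 is an all-in-one mammalian CRISPR expression plasmid of about 8.9 kb, built on the eSpCas9(1.1) backbone and designed to cut the mouse H11 (Hipp11) locus with two guide RNAs at once. It is propagated in E. coli as a high-copy plasmid through a ColE1/pUC-type origin with ampicillin selection (AmpR/β-lactamase). An f1 phage origin is also present. The record lists no mammalian selectable marker, so the plasmid is suited to transient delivery rather than drug selection of transfected cells.

The payload consists of two tandem guide cassettes followed by a nuclease expression unit. Each cassette pairs a human U6 RNA polymerase III promoter with the Streptococcus pyogenes gRNA scaffold. The second cassette was transferred from the dual-guide vector pX333 as an XbaI–KpnI fragment, and the H11-specific spacers were inserted at BbsI and BsaI sites that were destroyed during cloning. Downstream, a CMV enhancer, chicken β-actin promoter and hybrid intron drive the S. pyogenes Cas9 coding sequence, which ends in a nucleoplasmin nuclear localization signal and is terminated by the bGH polyadenylation signal. According to the backbone name this is the enhanced-specificity eSpCas9(1.1) variant, although the automated annotation labels it only as generic N- and C-terminal portions of Cas9. A single AAV2 ITR annotated after the poly(A) signal appears to be a backbone remnant, since one ITR alone would not support AAV packaging.

H11 is commonly used as a safe-harbour site for transgene integration. The associated publication concerns adapting the auxin-inducible degron system to stem cells and transgenic mice, which suggests the plasmid is used to create breaks at H11 for targeted knock-in. The record does not describe any donor template.
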