Features (pLannotate 1.2.2; 21 found; start..end, strand, type, name):
      1..241     +  promoter       U6 promoter: RNA polymerase III promoter for human U6 snRNA
    270..345     +  misc_RNA       gRNA scaffold: guide RNA scaffold for the Streptococcus pyogenes CRISPR/Cas9 system
    352..395     +  misc_RNA       gRNA scaffold (fragment): guide RNA scaffold for the Streptococcus pyogenes CRISPR/Cas9 system
    436..676     +  promoter       U6 promoter: RNA polymerase III promoter for human U6 snRNA
    705..780     +  misc_RNA       gRNA scaffold: guide RNA scaffold for the Streptococcus pyogenes CRISPR/Cas9 system
    787..830     +  misc_RNA       gRNA scaffold (fragment): guide RNA scaffold for the Streptococcus pyogenes CRISPR/Cas9 system
    870..1155    +  enhancer       CMV enhancer: human cytomegalovirus immediate early enhancer; contains an 18-bp deletion relative to the standard CMV enhancer
   1157..1434    +  promoter       chicken β-actin promoter: No description available
   1435..1662    +  intron         hybrid intron: hybrid between chicken β-actin (CBA) and minute virus of mice (MMV) introns (Gray et al., 2011)
   1800..3401    +  CDS            Cas9(N): N-terminal portion of Streptococcus pyogenes Cas9 (Zetsche et al., 2015)
   3402..5900    +  CDS            Cas9(C): C-terminal portion of Streptococcus pyogenes Cas9 (Zetsche et al., 2015)
   5901..5948    +  CDS            nucleoplasmin NLS: bipartite nuclear localization signal from nucleoplasmin
   5982..6093    +  polyA_signal   bGH poly(A) signal: bovine growth hormone polyadenylation signal
   6198..6338    +  repeat_region  AAV2 ITR: inverted terminal repeat of adeno-associated virus serotype 2 inverted
   6343..6394    -  misc_feature   bom (fragment): basis of mobility region from pBR322
   6413..6868    +  rep_origin     f1 ori (sequence partly withheld): f1 bacteriophage origin of replication; arrow indicates direction of (+) strand synthesis
   6869..6918    -  misc_feature   bom (fragment): basis of mobility region from pBR322
   7020..7055    -  CDS            rop (fragment): Rop protein, which maintains plasmids at low copy number; rop
   7150..7254    +  promoter       AmpR promoter: bla
   7255..8115    +  CDS            AmpR: β-lactamase; bla; confers resistance to ampicillin, carbenicillin, and related antibiotics
   8286..8874    +  rep_origin     ori: high-copy-number ColE1/pMB1/pBR322/pUC origin of replication
>Addgene plasmid #164854 | p246 eSpCas9_2gRNAs_mH11 | addgene full sequence | sequence record 326398 | Addgene NGS Result
GAGGGCCTATTTCCCATGATTCCTTCATATTTGCATATACGATACAAGGCTGTTAGAGAGATAATTGGAA
TTAATTTGACTGTAAACACAAAGATATTAGTACAAAATACGTGACGTAGAAAGTAATAATTTCTTGGGTA
GTTTGCAGTTTTAAAATTATGTTTTAAAATGGACTATCATATGCTTACCGTAACTTGAAAGTATTTCGAT
TTCTTGGCTTTATATATCTTGTGGAAAGGACGAAACACCGAACACTAGTGCACTTATCCGTTTTAGAGCT
AGAAATAGCAAGTTAAAATAAGGCTAGTCCGTTATCAACTTGAAAAAGTGGCACCGAGTCGGTGCTTTTT
TGTTTTAGAGCTAGAAATAGCAAGTTAAAATAAGGCTAGTCCGTTTTTAGCGCGTGCGCCAATTCTGCAG
ACAAATGGCTCTAGAGAGGGCCTATTTCCCATGATTCCTTCATATTTGCATATACGATACAAGGCTGTTA
GAGAGATAATTGGAATTAATTTGACTGTAAACACAAAGATATTAGTACAAAATACGTGACGTAGAAAGTA
ATAATTTCTTGGGTAGTTTGCAGTTTTAAAATTATGTTTTAAAATGGACTATCATATGCTTACCGTAACT
TGAAAGTATTTCGATTTCTTGGCTTTATATATCTTGTGGAAAGGACGAAACACCGAAACCATATGGCGCT
CCAGGTTTTAGAGCTAGAAATAGCAAGTTAAAATAAGGCTAGTCCGTTATCAACTTGAAAAAGTGGCACC
GAGTCGGTGCTTTTTTGTTTTAGAGCTAGAAATAGCAAGTTAAAATAAGGCTAGTCCGTTTTTAGCGCGT
GCGCCAATTCTGCAGACAAATGGGGTACCCGTTACATAACTTACGGTAAATGGCCCGCCTGGCTGACCGC
CCAACGACCCCCGCCCATTGACGTCAATAGTAACGCCAATAGGGACTTTCCATTGACGTCAATGGGTGGA
GTATTTACGGTAAACTGCCCACTTGGCAGTACATCAAGTGTATCATATGCCAAGTACGCCCCCTATTGAC
GTCAATGACGGTAAATGGCCCGCCTGGCATTGTGCCCAGTACATGACCTTATGGGACTTTCCTACTTGGC
AGTACATCTACGTATTAGTCATCGCTATTACCATGGTCGAGGTGAGCCCCACGTTCTGCTTCACTCTCCC
CATCTCCCCCCCCTCCCCACCCCCAATTTTGTATTTATTTATTTTTTAATTATTTTGTGCAGCGATGGGG
GCGGGGGGGGGGGGGGGGCGCGCGCCAGGCGGGGCGGGGCGGGGCGAGGGGCGGGGCGGGGCGAGGCGGA
GAGGTGCGGCGGCAGCCAATCAGAGCGGCGCGCTCCGAAAGTTTCCTTTTATGGCGAGGCGGCGGCGGCG
GCGGCCCTATAAAAAGCGAAGCGCGCGGCGGGCGGGAGTCGCTGCGCGCTGCCTTCGCCCCGTGCCCCGC
TCCGCCGCCGCCTCGCGCCGCCCGCCCCGGCTCTGACTGACCGCGTTACTCCCACAGGTGAGCGGGCGGG
ACGGCCCTTCTCCTCCGGGCTGTAATTAGCTGAGCAAGAGGTAAGGGTTTAAGGGATGGTTGGTTGGTGG
GGTATTAATGTTTAATTACCTGGAGCACCTGCCTGAAATCACTTTTTTTCAGGTTGGACCGGTGCCACCA
TGGACTATAAGGACCACGACGGAGACTACAAGGATCATGATATTGATTACAAAGACGATGACGATAAGAT
GGCCCCAAAGAAGAAGCGGAAGGTCGGTATCCACGGAGTCCCAGCAGCCGACAAGAAGTACAGCATCGGC
CTGGACATCGGCACCAACTCTGTGGGCTGGGCCGTGATCACCGACGAGTACAAGGTGCCCAGCAAGAAAT
TCAAGGTGCTGGGCAACACCGACCGGCACAGCATCAAGAAGAACCTGATCGGAGCCCTGCTGTTCGACAG
CGGCGAAACAGCCGAGGCCACCCGGCTGAAGAGAACCGCCAGAAGAAGATACACCAGACGGAAGAACCGG
ATCTGCTATCTGCAAGAGATCTTCAGCAACGAGATGGCCAAGGTGGACGACAGCTTCTTCCACAGACTGG
AAGAGTCCTTCCTGGTGGAAGAGGATAAGAAGCACGAGCGGCACCCCATCTTCGGCAACATCGTGGACGA
GGTGGCCTACCACGAGAAGTACCCCACCATCTACCACCTGAGAAAGAAACTGGTGGACAGCACCGACAAG
GCCGACCTGCGGCTGATCTATCTGGCCCTGGCCCACATGATCAAGTTCCGGGGCCACTTCCTGATCGAGG
GCGACCTGAACCCCGACAACAGCGACGTGGACAAGCTGTTCATCCAGCTGGTGCAGACCTACAACCAGCT
GTTCGAGGAAAACCCCATCAACGCCAGCGGCGTGGACGCCAAGGCCATCCTGTCTGCCAGACTGAGCAAG
AGCAGACGGCTGGAAAATCTGATCGCCCAGCTGCCCGGCGAGAAGAAGAATGGCCTGTTCGGAAACCTGA
TTGCCCTGAGCCTGGGCCTGACCCCCAACTTCAAGAGCAACTTCGACCTGGCCGAGGATGCCAAACTGCA
GCTGAGCAAGGACACCTACGACGACGACCTGGACAACCTGCTGGCCCAGATCGGCGACCAGTACGCCGAC
CTGTTTCTGGCCGCCAAGAACCTGTCCGACGCCATCCTGCTGAGCGACATCCTGAGAGTGAACACCGAGA
TCACCAAGGCCCCCCTGAGCGCCTCTATGATCAAGAGATACGACGAGCACCACCAGGACCTGACCCTGCT
GAAAGCTCTCGTGCGGCAGCAGCTGCCTGAGAAGTACAAAGAGATTTTCTTCGACCAGAGCAAGAACGGC
TACGCCGGCTACATTGACGGCGGAGCCAGCCAGGAAGAGTTCTACAAGTTCATCAAGCCCATCCTGGAAA
AGATGGACGGCACCGAGGAACTGCTCGTGAAGCTGAACAGAGAGGACCTGCTGCGGAAGCAGCGGACCTT
CGACAACGGCAGCATCCCCCACCAGATCCACCTGGGAGAGCTGCACGCCATTCTGCGGCGGCAGGAAGAT
TTTTACCCATTCCTGAAGGACAACCGGGAAAAGATCGAGAAGATCCTGACCTTCCGCATCCCCTACTACG
TGGGCCCTCTGGCCAGGGGAAACAGCAGATTCGCCTGGATGACCAGAAAGAGCGAGGAAACCATCACCCC
CTGGAACTTCGAGGAAGTGGTGGACAAGGGCGCTTCCGCCCAGAGCTTCATCGAGCGGATGACCAACTTC
GATAAGAACCTGCCCAACGAGAAGGTGCTGCCCAAGCACAGCCTGCTGTACGAGTACTTCACCGTGTATA
ACGAGCTGACCAAAGTGAAATACGTGACCGAGGGAATGAGAAAGCCCGCCTTCCTGAGCGGCGAGCAGAA
AAAGGCCATCGTGGACCTGCTGTTCAAGACCAACCGGAAAGTGACCGTGAAGCAGCTGAAAGAGGACTAC
TTCAAGAAAATCGAGTGCTTCGACTCCGTGGAAATCTCCGGCGTGGAAGATCGGTTCAACGCCTCCCTGG
GCACATACCACGATCTGCTGAAAATTATCAAGGACAAGGACTTCCTGGACAATGAGGAAAACGAGGACAT
TCTGGAAGATATCGTGCTGACCCTGACACTGTTTGAGGACAGAGAGATGATCGAGGAACGGCTGAAAACC
TATGCCCACCTGTTCGACGACAAAGTGATGAAGCAGCTGAAGCGGCGGAGATACACCGGCTGGGGCAGGC
TGAGCCGGAAGCTGATCAACGGCATCCGGGACAAGCAGTCCGGCAAGACAATCCTGGATTTCCTGAAGTC
CGACGGCTTCGCCAACAGAAACTTCATGCAGCTGATCCACGACGACAGCCTGACCTTTAAAGAGGACATC
CAGAAAGCCCAGGTGTCCGGCCAGGGCGATAGCCTGCACGAGCACATTGCCAATCTGGCCGGCAGCCCCG
CCATTAAGAAGGGCATCCTGCAGACAGTGAAGGTGGTGGACGAGCTCGTGAAAGTGATGGGCCGGCACAA
GCCCGAGAACATCGTGATCGAAATGGCCAGAGAGAACCAGACCACCCAGAAGGGACAGAAGAACAGCCGC
GAGAGAATGAAGCGGATCGAAGAGGGCATCAAAGAGCTGGGCAGCCAGATCCTGAAAGAACACCCCGTGG
AAAACACCCAGCTGCAGAACGAGAAGCTGTACCTGTACTACCTGCAGAATGGGCGGGATATGTACGTGGA
CCAGGAACTGGACATCAACCGGCTGTCCGACTACGATGTGGACCATATCGTGCCTCAGAGCTTTCTGGCC
GACGACTCCATCGACAACAAGGTGCTGACCAGAAGCGACAAGAACCGGGGCAAGAGCGACAACGTGCCCT
CCGAAGAGGTCGTGAAGAAGATGAAGAACTACTGGCGGCAGCTGCTGAACGCCAAGCTGATTACCCAGAG
AAAGTTCGACAATCTGACCAAGGCCGAGAGAGGCGGCCTGAGCGAACTGGATAAGGCCGGCTTCATCAAG
AGACAGCTGGTGGAAACCCGGCAGATCACAAAGCACGTGGCACAGATCCTGGACTCCCGGATGAACACTA
AGTACGACGAGAATGACAAGCTGATCCGGGAAGTGAAAGTGATCACCCTGAAGTCCAAGCTGGTGTCCGA
TTTCCGGAAGGATTTCCAGTTTTACAAAGTGCGCGAGATCAACAACTACCACCACGCCCACGACGCCTAC
CTGAACGCCGTCGTGGGAACCGCCCTGATCAAAAAGTACCCTGCGCTGGAAAGCGAGTTCGTGTACGGCG
ACTACAAGGTGTACGACGTGCGGAAGATGATCGCCAAGAGCGAGCAGGAAATCGGCAAGGCTACCGCCAA
GTACTTCTTCTACAGCAACATCATGAACTTTTTCAAGACCGAGATTACCCTGGCCAACGGCGAGATCCGG
AAGGCGCCTCTGATCGAGACAAACGGCGAAACCGGGGAGATCGTGTGGGATAAGGGCCGGGATTTTGCCA
CCGTGCGGAAAGTGCTGAGCATGCCCCAAGTGAATATCGTGAAAAAGACCGAGGTGCAGACAGGCGGCTT
CAGCAAAGAGTCTATCCTGCCCAAGAGGAACAGCGATAAGCTGATCGCCAGAAAGAAGGACTGGGACCCT
AAGAAGTACGGCGGCTTCGACAGCCCCACCGTGGCCTATTCTGTGCTGGTGGTGGCCAAAGTGGAAAAGG
GCAAGTCCAAGAAACTGAAGAGTGTGAAAGAGCTGCTGGGGATCACCATCATGGAAAGAAGCAGCTTCGA
GAAGAATCCCATCGACTTTCTGGAAGCCAAGGGCTACAAAGAAGTGAAAAAGGACCTGATCATCAAGCTG
CCTAAGTACTCCCTGTTCGAGCTGGAAAACGGCCGGAAGAGAATGCTGGCCTCTGCCGGCGAACTGCAGA
AGGGAAACGAACTGGCCCTGCCCTCCAAATATGTGAACTTCCTGTACCTGGCCAGCCACTATGAGAAGCT
GAAGGGCTCCCCCGAGGATAATGAGCAGAAACAGCTGTTTGTGGAACAGCACAAGCACTACCTGGACGAG
ATCATCGAGCAGATCAGCGAGTTCTCCAAGAGAGTGATCCTGGCCGACGCTAATCTGGACAAAGTGCTGT
CCGCCTACAACAAGCACCGGGATAAGCCCATCAGAGAGCAGGCCGAGAATATCATCCACCTGTTTACCCT
GACCAATCTGGGAGCCCCTGCCGCCTTCAAGTACTTTGACACCACCATCGACCGGAAGAGGTACACCAGC
ACCAAAGAGGTGCTGGACGCCACCCTGATCCACCAGAGCATCACCGGCCTGTACGAGACACGGATCGACC
TGTCTCAGCTGGGAGGCGACAAAAGGCCGGCGGCCACGAAAAAGGCCGGCCAGGCAAAAAAGAAAAAGTA
AGAATTCCTAGAGCTCGCTGATCAGCCTCGACTGTGCCTTCTAGTTGCCAGCCATCTGTTGTTTGCCCCT
CCCCCGTGCCTTCCTTGACCCTGGAAGGTGCCACTCCCACTGTCCTTTCCTAATAAAATGAGGAAATTGC
ATCGCATTGTCTGAGTAGGTGTCATTCTATTCTGGGGGGTGGGGTGGGGCAGGACAGCAAGGGGGAGGAT
TGGGAAGAGAATAGCAGGCATGCTGGGGAGCGGCCGCAGGAACCCCTAGTGATGGAGTTGGCCACTCCCT
CTCTGCGCGCTCGCTCGCTCACTGAGGCCGGGCGACCAAAGGTCGCCCGACGCCCGGGCTTTGCCCGGGC
GGCCTCAGTGAGCGAGCGAGCGCGCAGCTGCCTGCAGGGGCGCCTGATGCGGTATTTTCTCCTTACGCAT
CTGTGCGGTATTTCACACCGCATA
[95 nt withheld, positions 6395-6489]
T
[46 nt withheld, positions 6491-6536]
C
[141 nt withheld, positions 6538-6678]
CCTTTGACGTTGGAGTCCACGTTCTTT
[37 nt withheld, positions 6706-6742]
ACTCTATCTCGGGCTATTCTTTTGATTTATAAGGGATTTTGCCGATTTCGGTCTATTGGTTAAAAAATGA
GCTGATTTAACAAAAATTTAACGCGAATTTTAACAAAATATTAACGTTTACAATTTTATGGTGCACTCTC
AGTACAATCTGCTCTGATGCCGCATAGTTAAGCCAGCCCCGACACCCGCCAACACCCGCTGACGCGCCCT
GACGGGCTTGTCTGCTCCCGGCATCCGCTTACAGACAAGCTGTGACCGTCTCCGGGAGCTGCATGTGTCA
GAGGTTTTCACCGTCATCACCGAAACGCGCGAGACGAAAGGGCCTCGTGATACGCCTATTTTTATAGGTT
AATGTCATGATAATAATGGTTTCTTAGACGTCAGGTGGCACTTTTCGGGGAAATGTGCGCGGAACCCCTA
TTTGTTTATTTTTCTAAATACATTCAAATATGTATCCGCTCATGAGACAATAACCCTGATAAATGCTTCA
ATAATATTGAAAAAGGAAGAGTATGAGTATTCAACATTTCCGTGTCGCCCTTATTCCCTTTTTTGCGGCA
TTTTGCCTTCCTGTTTTTGCTCACCCAGAAACGCTGGTGAAAGTAAAAGATGCTGAAGATCAGTTGGGTG
CACGAGTGGGTTACATCGAACTGGATCTCAACAGCGGTAAGATCCTTGAGAGTTTTCGCCCCGAAGAACG
TTTTCCAATGATGAGCACTTTTAAAGTTCTGCTATGTGGCGCGGTATTATCCCGTATTGACGCCGGGCAA
GAGCAACTCGGTCGCCGCATACACTATTCTCAGAATGACTTGGTTGAGTACTCACCAGTCACAGAAAAGC
ATCTTACGGATGGCATGACAGTAAGAGAATTATGCAGTGCTGCCATAACCATGAGTGATAACACTGCGGC
CAACTTACTTCTGACAACGATCGGAGGACCGAAGGAGCTAACCGCTTTTTTGCACAACATGGGGGATCAT
GTAACTCGCCTTGATCGTTGGGAACCGGAGCTGAATGAAGCCATACCAAACGACGAGCGTGACACCACGA
TGCCTGTAGCAATGGCAACAACGTTGCGCAAACTATTAACTGGCGAACTACTTACTCTAGCTTCCCGGCA
ACAATTAATAGACTGGATGGAGGCGGATAAAGTTGCAGGACCACTTCTGCGCTCGGCCCTTCCGGCTGGC
TGGTTTATTGCTGATAAATCTGGAGCCGGTGAGCGTGGAAGCCGCGGTATCATTGCAGCACTGGGGCCAG
ATGGTAAGCCCTCCCGTATCGTAGTTATCTACACGACGGGGAGTCAGGCAACTATGGATGAACGAAATAG
ACAGATCGCTGAGATAGGTGCCTCACTGATTAAGCATTGGTAACTGTCAGACCAAGTTTACTCATATATA
CTTTAGATTGATTTAAAACTTCATTTTTAATTTAAAAGGATCTAGGTGAAGATCCTTTTTGATAATCTCA
TGACCAAAATCCCTTAACGTGAGTTTTCGTTCCACTGAGCGTCAGACCCCGTAGAAAAGATCAAAGGATC
TTCTTGAGATCCTTTTTTTCTGCGCGTAATCTGCTGCTTGCAAACAAAAAAACCACCGCTACCAGCGGTG
GTTTGTTTGCCGGATCAAGAGCTACCAACTCTTTTTCCGAAGGTAACTGGCTTCAGCAGAGCGCAGATAC
CAAATACTGTTCTTCTAGTGTAGCCGTAGTTAGGCCACCACTTCAAGAACTCTGTAGCACCGCCTACATA
CCTCGCTCTGCTAATCCTGTTACCAGTGGCTGCTGCCAGTGGCGATAAGTCGTGTCTTACCGGGTTGGAC
TCAAGACGATAGTTACCGGATAAGGCGCAGCGGTCGGGCTGAACGGGGGGTTCGTGCACACAGCCCAGCT
TGGAGCGAACGACCTACACCGAACTGAGATACCTACAGCGTGAGCTATGAGAAAGCGCCACGCTTCCCGA
AGGGAGAAAGGCGGACAGGTATCCGGTAAGCGGCAGGGTCGGAACAGGAGAGCGCACGAGGGAGCTTCCA
GGGGGAAACGCCTGGTATCTTTATAGTCCTGTCGGGTTTCGCCACCTCTGACTTGAGCGTCGATTTTTGT
GATGCTCGTCAGGGGGGCGGAGCCTATGGAAAAACGCCAGCAACGCGGCCTTTTTACGGTTCCTGGCCTT
TTGCTGGCCTTTTGCTCACATGT
